Addgene plasmid #128059: pCDH-EF1-IRES eGFP
Purpose: (Empty Backbone) Lentiviral expression of an insert from EF1 promoter and co-expression of EGFP. See Depositor Comments for additional information regarding plasmid sequence.
Depositing lab: Oskar Laur. Depositing organization: Emory University.
Backbone
  Vector backbone: pCDH-EF1-IRES cop GFP
  Vector type: Mammalian Expression, Lentiviral
Growth in bacteria
  Bacterial resistance: Ampicillin, 100 μg/mL
  Growth temperature: 37°C
  Growth strain: NEB Stable
  Copy number: High Copy
Gene/Insert
  Gene/Insert name: None
Terms and licenses: Academic/Nonprofit Terms; Industry Terms: Not Available to Industry
Depositor comments: Addgene NGS analysis identified 3 lentiviral ITR sequences. Depositing lab has indicated that this plasmid is functional.
How to cite: pCDH-EF1-IRES eGFP was a gift from Oskar Laur (Addgene plasmid # 128059 ; http://n2t.net/addgene:128059 ; RRID:Addgene_128059)
