[The description below was written by a language model from this plasmid's Addgene catalogue record and pLannotate feature annotations shown in this document.]
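Description:
pCDH-EF1-IRES eGFP is an empty lentiviral expression backbone for mammalian cells, derived from pCDH-EF1-IRES copGFP, apparently by replacing the copGFP reporter with EGFP. It carries no insert. It is propagated in E. coli through a high-copy ColE1/pUC-type origin and selected with ampicillin via the β-lactamase gene. Short remnants of lac, rop, bom and lacZα sequences in the bacterial portion are fragments with no evident function.

The viral portion has a third-generation-style layout. An RSV promoter fused to a truncated HIV-1 5' LTR drives genomic RNA production in packaging cells, presumably without a need for Tat. It is followed by the Ψ packaging signal with a gag fragment, the Rev response element for nuclear export of the unspliced transcript, and the cPPT/CTS, which aids nuclear import of the viral genome. The internal cassette uses the EF-1α core promoter joined to an HTLV-1 LTR segment, a common composite that boosts expression. A gap after the promoter is presumably where a gene of interest is cloned, though the record does not annotate a cloning site. Downstream, an EMCV IRES allows EGFP to be translated from the same transcript, so fluorescence marks transduced cells expressing the insert. A WPRE enhances transcript stability and expression, and the cassette ends with a truncated HIV-1 3' LTR, an SV40 poly(A) signal and an SV40 origin.

The depositor comments note that sequencing identified three lentiviral repeat sequences. This fits the table's three LTR annotations: two from HIV-1 and the HTLV-1 segment in the promoter. The depositing lab reports the plasmid is functional. It is typically used to produce lentivirus for stable gene delivery with fluorescent tracking or sorting.
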