Features (pLannotate 1.2.2; 26 found; start..end, strand, type, name):
      6..232     +  promoter       RSV promoter: Rous sarcoma virus enhancer/promoter
    233..413     +  LTR            5' LTR (truncated): truncated 5' long terminal repeat (LTR) from HIV-1
    460..585     +  misc_feature   HIV-1 Ψ: packaging signal of human immunodeficiency virus type 1
    569..907     +  CDS            HIV-1 gag (fragment): gag protein from human immunodeficiency virus 1; gag
   1078..1311    +  misc_feature   RRE: The Rev response element (RRE) of HIV-1 allows for Rev-dependent mRNA export from the nucleus to the cytoplasm.
   1688..1788    +  CDS            Rev (fragment): human immunodeficiency virus 1 (HIV-1) Rev protein; rev; enhances nuclear export of unspliced and incompletely spliced viral mRNAs
   1807..1923    +  misc_feature   cPPT/CTS: central polypurine tract and central termination sequence of HIV-1
   1966..2177    +  promoter       EF-1α core promoter: core promoter for human elongation factor EF-1α
   2190..2458    +  LTR            5' LTR (truncated): truncated 5' long terminal repeat (LTR) from human T-cell leukemia virus (HTLV) type 1
   2635..3097    +  misc_feature   IRES: internal ribosome entry site (IRES) of the encephalomyocarditis virus (EMCV)
   3123..3842    +  CDS            EGFP: the original enhanced GFP (Yang et al., 1996) mammalian codon-optimized
   3849..4437    +  misc_feature   WPRE: woodchuck hepatitis virus posttranscriptional regulatory element
   4432..4539    +  CDS            nef (fragment): NEF_SIVS4 - Experimental evidence at protein level: Swiss-Prot protein existence level 1. Interferes with TCR signaling from the cell membrane. Interacts with CD247/TCRZ (TCR zeta chain) and exert potent down- regulation of cell surface TCR/CD3 complexes. From Simian immunodeficiency virus (isolate F236/smH4) (SIV-sm) (Simian immunodeficiency virus sooty mangabey monkey).
   4564..4744    +  LTR            5' LTR (truncated): truncated 5' long terminal repeat (LTR) from HIV-1
   4816..4937    +  polyA_signal   SV40 poly(A) signal: SV40 polyadenylation signal
   4977..5112    +  rep_origin     SV40 ori: SV40 origin of replication
   5169..5185    -  protein_bind   lac operator: The lac repressor binds to the lac operator to inhibit transcription in E. coli. This inhibition can be relieved by adding lactose or isopropyl-β-D-thiogalactopyranoside (IPTG). lac repressor encoded by lacI
   5193..5223    -  promoter       lac promoter: promoter for the E. coli lac operon
   5238..5259    -  protein_bind   CAP binding site: CAP binding activates transcription in the presence of cAMP. E. coli catabolite activator protein
   5272..5364    -  CDS            lacI (fragment): lac repressor; lacI; The lac repressor binds to the lac operator to inhibit transcription in E. coli. This inhibition can be relieved by adding lactose or isopropyl-β-D-thiogalactopyranoside (IPTG).
   5547..6135    -  rep_origin     ori: high-copy-number ColE1/pMB1/pBR322/pUC origin of replication
   6306..7166    -  CDS            AmpR: β-lactamase; bla; confers resistance to ampicillin, carbenicillin, and related antibiotics
   7167..7271    -  promoter       AmpR promoter: bla
   7366..7401    +  CDS            rop (fragment): Rop protein, which maintains plasmids at low copy number; rop
   7503..7602    +  misc_feature   bom (fragment): basis of mobility region from pBR322
   7608..7762    -  CDS            lacZα (fragment): LacZα fragment of β-galactosidase; lacZ fragment
>Addgene plasmid #128059 | pCDH-EF1-IRES eGFP | addgene full sequence | sequence record 256675 | Addgene NGS Result
ACGCGTGTAGTCTTATGCAATACTCTTGTAGTCTTGCAACATGGTAACGATGAGTTAGCAACATGCCTTA
CAAGGAGAGAAAAAGCACCGTGCATGCCGATTGGTGGAAGTAAGGTGGTACGATCGTGCCTTATTAGGAA
GGCAACAGACGGGTCTGACATGGATTGGACGAACCACTGAATTGCCGCATTGCAGAGATATTGTATTTAA
GTGCCTAGCTCGATACATAAACGGGTCTCTCTGGTTAGACCAGATCTGAGCCTGGGAGCTCTCTGGCTAA
CTAGGGAACCCACTGCTTAAGCCTCAATAAAGCTTGCCTTGAGTGCTTCAAGTAGTGTGTGCCCGTCTGT
TGTGTGACTCTGGTAACTAGAGATCCCTCAGACCCTTTTAGTCAGTGTGGAAAATCTCTAGCAGTGGCGC
CCGAACAGGGACTTGAAAGCGAAAGGGAAACCAGAGGAGCTCTCTCGACGCAGGACTCGGCTTGCTGAAG
CGCGCACGGCAAGAGGCGAGGGGCGGCGACTGGTGAGTACGCCAAAAATTTTGACTAGCGGAGGCTAGAA
GGAGAGAGATGGGTGCGAGAGCGTCAGTATTAAGCGGGGGAGAATTAGATCGCGATGGGAAAAAATTCGG
TTAAGGCCAGGGGGAAAGAAAAAATATAAATTAAAACATATAGTATGGGCAAGCAGGGAGCTAGAACGAT
TCGCAGTTAATCCTGGCCTGTTAGAAACATCAGAAGGCTGTAGACAAATACTGGGACAGCTACAACCATC
CCTTCAGACAGGATCAGAAGAACTTAGATCATTATATAATACAGTAGCAACCCTCTATTGTGTGCATCAA
AGGATAGAGATAAAAGACACCAAGGAAGCTTTAGACAAGATAGAGGAAGAGCAAAACAAAAGTAAGACCA
CCGCACAGCAAGCGGCCACTGATCTTCAGACCTGGAGGAGGAGATATGAGGGACAATTGGAGAAGTGAAT
TATATAAATATAAAGTAGTAAAAATTGAACCATTAGGAGTAGCACCCACCAAGGCAAAGAGAAGAGTGGT
GCAGAGAGAAAAAAGAGCAGTGGGAATAGGAGCTTTGTTCCTTGGGTTCTTGGGAGCAGCAGGAAGCACT
ATGGGCGCAGCGTCAATGACGCTGACGGTACAGGCCAGACAATTATTGTCTGGTATAGTGCAGCAGCAGA
ACAATTTGCTGAGGGCTATTGAGGCGCAACAGCATCTGTTGCAACTCACAGTCTGGGGCATCAAGCAGCT
CCAGGCAAGAATCCTGGCTGTGGAAAGATACCTAAAGGATCAACAGCTCCTGGGGATTTGGGGTTGCTCT
GGAAAACTCATTTGCACCACTGCTGTGCCTTGGAATGCTAGTTGGAGTAATAAATCTCTGGAACAGATTT
GGAATCACACGACCTGGATGGAGTGGGACAGAGAAATTAACAATTACACAAGCTTAATACACTCCTTAAT
TGAAGAATCGCAAAACCAGCAAGAAAAGAATGAACAAGAATTATTGGAATTAGATAAATGGGCAAGTTTG
TGGAATTGGTTTAACATAACAAATTGGCTGTGGTATATAAAATTATTCATAATGATAGTAGGAGGCTTGG
TAGGTTTAAGAATAGTTTTTGCTGTACTTTCTATAGTGAATAGAGTTAGGCAGGGATATTCACCATTATC
GTTTCAGACCCACCTCCCAACCCCGAGGGGACCCGACAGGCCCGAAGGAATAGAAGAAGAAGGTGGAGAG
AGAGACAGAGACAGATCCATTCGATTAGTGAACGGATCTCGACGGTATCGGTTAACTTTTAAAAGAAAAG
GGGGGATTGGGGGGTACAGTGCAGGGGAAAGAATAGTAGACATAATAGCAACAGACATACAAACTAAAGA
ATTACAAAAACAAATTACAAAATTCAAAATTTTATCGATACTAGTGGATCTGCGATCGCTCCGGTGCCCG
TCAGTGGGCAGAGCGCACATCGCCCACAGTCCCCGAGAAGTTGGGGGGAGGGGTCGGCAATTGAACGGGT
GCCTAGAGAAGGTGGCGCGGGGTAAACTGGGAAAGTGATGTCGTGTACTGGCTCCGCCTTTTTCCCGAGG
GTGGGGGAGAACCGTATATAAGTGCAGTAGTCGCCGTGAACGTTCTTTTTCGCAACGGGTTTGCCGCCAG
AACACAGCTGAAGCTTCGAGGGGCTCGCATCTCTCCTTCACGCGCCCGCCGCCCTACCTGAGGCCGCCAT
CCACGCCGGTTGAGTCGCGTTCTGCCGCCTCCCGCCTGTGGTGCCTCCTGAACTGCGTCCGCCGTCTAGG
TAAGTTTAAAGCTCAGGTCGAGACCGGGCCTTTGTCCGGCGCTCCCTTGGAGCCTACCTAGACTCAGCCG
GCTCTCCACGCTTTGCCTGACCCTGCTTGCTCAACTCTACGTCTTTGTTTCGTTTTCTGTTCTGCGCCGT
TACAGATCCAAGCTGTGACCGGCGCCTACTCTAGAGCTAGCGAATTCGAATTTAAATCGGATCCGCGGCC
GCGCCCCTCTCCCTCCCCCCCCCCTAACGTTACTGGCCGAAGCCGCTTGGAATAAGGCCGGTGTGCGTTT
GTCTATATGTTATTTTCCACCATATTGCCGTCTTTTGGCAATGTGAGGGCCCGGAAACCTGGCCCTGTCT
TCTTGACGAGCATTCCTAGGGGTCTTTCCCCTCTCGCCAAAGGAATGCAAGGTCTGTTGAATGTCGTGAA
GGAAGCAGTTCCTCTGGAAGCTTCTTGAAGACAAACAACGTCTGTAGCGACCCTTTGCAGGCAGCGGAAC
CCCCCACCTGGCGACAGGTGCCTCTGCGGCCAAAAGCCACGTGTATAAGATACACCTGCAAAGGCGGCAC
AACCCCAGTGCCACGTTGTGAGTTGGATAGTTGTGGAAAGAGTCAAATGGCTCTCCTCAAGCGTATTCAA
CAAGGGGCTGAAGGATGCCCAGAAGGTACCCCATTGTATGGGATCTGATCTGGGGCCTCGGTGCACATGC
TTTACATGTGTTTAGTCGAGGTTAAAAAAACGTCTAGGCCCCCCGAACCACGGGGACGTGGTTTTCCTTT
GAAAAACACGATGATAATATGGCCACAACCATGGCGTCCGGAATGGTGAGCAAGGGCGAGGAGCTGTTCA
CCGGGGTGGTGCCCATCCTGGTCGAGCTGGACGGCGACGTAAACGGCCACAAGTTCAGCGTGTCCGGCGA
GGGCGAGGGCGATGCCACCTACGGCAAGCTGACCCTGAAGTTCATCTGCACCACCGGCAAGCTGCCCGTG
CCCTGGCCCACCCTCGTGACCACCCTGACCTACGGCGTGCAGTGCTTCAGCCGCTACCCCGACCACATGA
AGCAGCACGACTTCTTCAAGTCCGCCATGCCCGAAGGCTACGTCCAGGAGCGCACCATCTTCTTCAAGGA
CGACGGCAACTACAAGACCCGCGCCGAGGTGAAGTTCGAGGGCGACACCCTGGTGAACCGCATCGAGCTG
AAGGGCATCGACTTCAAGGAGGACGGCAACATCCTGGGGCACAAGCTGGAGTACAACTACAACAGCCACA
ACGTCTATATCATGGCCGACAAGCAGAAGAACGGCATCAAGGTGAACTTCAAGATCCGCCACAACATCGA
GGACGGCAGCGTGCAGCTCGCCGACCACTACCAGCAGAACACCCCCATCGGCGACGGCCCCGTGCTGCTG
CCCGACAACCACTACCTGAGCACCCAGTCCGCCCTGAGCAAAGACCCCAACGAGAAGCGCGATCACATGG
TCCTGCTGGAGTTCGTGACCGCCGCCGGGATCACTCTCGGCATGGACGAGCTGTACAAGTAAGTCGACAA
TCAACCTCTGGATTACAAAATTTGTGAAAGATTGACTGGTATTCTTAACTATGTTGCTCCTTTTACGCTA
TGTGGATACGCTGCTTTAATGCCTTTGTATCATGCTATTGCTTCCCGTATGGCTTTCATTTTCTCCTCCT
TGTATAAATCCTGGTTGCTGTCTCTTTATGAGGAGTTGTGGCCCGTTGTCAGGCAACGTGGCGTGGTGTG
CACTGTGTTTGCTGACGCAACCCCCACTGGTTGGGGCATTGCCACCACCTGTCAGCTCCTTTCCGGGACT
TTCGCTTTCCCCCTCCCTATTGCCACGGCGGAACTCATCGCCGCCTGCCTTGCCCGCTGCTGGACAGGGG
CTCGGCTGTTGGGCACTGACAATTCCGTGGTGTTGTCGGGGAAATCATCGTCCTTTCCTTGGCTGCTCGC
CTGTGTTGCCACCTGGATTCTGCGCGGGACGTCCTTCTGCTACGTCCCTTCGGCCCTCAATCCAGCGGAC
CTTCCTTCCCGCGGCCTGCTGCCGGCTCTGCGGCCTCTTCCGCGTCTTCGCCTTCGCCCTCAGACGAGTC
GGATCTCCCTTTGGGCCGCCTCCCCGCCTGGTACCTTTAAGACCAATGACTTACAAGGCAGCTGTAGATC
TTAGCCACTTTTTAAAAGAAAAGGGGGGACTGGAAGGGCTAATTCACTCCCAACGAAGATAAGATCTGCT
TTTTGCTTGTACTGGGTCTCTCTGGTTAGACCAGATCTGAGCCTGGGAGCTCTCTGGCTAACTAGGGAAC
CCACTGCTTAAGCCTCAATAAAGCTTGCCTTGAGTGCTTCAAGTAGTGTGTGCCCGTCTGTTGTGTGACT
CTGGTAACTAGAGATCCCTCAGACCCTTTTAGTCAGTGTGGAAAATCTCTAGCAGTAGTAGTTCATGTCA
TCTTATTATTCAGTATTTATAACTTGCAAAGAAATGAATATCAGAGAGTGAGAGGAACTTGTTTATTGCA
GCTTATAATGGTTACAAATAAAGCAATAGCATCACAAATTTCACAAATAAAGCATTTTTTTCACTGCATT
CTAGTTGTGGTTTGTCCAAACTCATCAATGTATCTTATCATGTCTGGCTCTAGCTATCCCGCCCCTAACT
CCGCCCATCCCGCCCCTAACTCCGCCCAGTTCCGCCCATTCTCCGCCCCATGGCTGACTAATTTTTTTTA
TTTATGCAGAGGCCGAGGCCGCCTCGGCCTCTGAGCTATTCCAGAAGTAGTGAGGAGGCTTTTTTGGAGG
CCTAGACTTTTGCAGAGACCAAATTCGTAATCATGTCATAGCTGTTTCCTGTGTGAAATTGTTATCCGCT
CACAATTCCACACAACATACGAGCCGGAAGCATAAAGTGTAAAGCCTGGGGTGCCTAATGAGTGAGCTAA
CTCACATTAATTGCGTTGCGCTCACTGCCCGCTTTCCAGTCGGGAAACCTGTCGTGCCAGCTGCATTAAT
GAATCGGCCAACGCGCGGGGAGAGGCGGTTTGCGTATTGGGCGCTCTTCCGCTTCCTCGCTCACTGACTC
GCTGCGCTCGGTCGTTCGGCTGCGGCGAGCGGTATCAGCTCACTCAAAGGCGGTAATACGGTTATCCACA
GAATCAGGGGATAACGCAGGAAAGAACATGTGAGCAAAAGGCCAGCAAAAGGCCAGGAACCGTAAAAAGG
CCGCGTTGCTGGCGTTTTTCCATAGGCTCCGCCCCCCTGACGAGCATCACAAAAATCGACGCTCAAGTCA
GAGGTGGCGAAACCCGACAGGACTATAAAGATACCAGGCGTTTCCCCCTGGAAGCTCCCTCGTGCGCTCT
CCTGTTCCGACCCTGCCGCTTACCGGATACCTGTCCGCCTTTCTCCCTTCGGGAAGCGTGGCGCTTTCTC
ATAGCTCACGCTGTAGGTATCTCAGTTCGGTGTAGGTCGTTCGCTCCAAGCTGGGCTGTGTGCACGAACC
CCCCGTTCAGCCCGACCGCTGCGCCTTATCCGGTAACTATCGTCTTGAGTCCAACCCGGTAAGACACGAC
TTATCGCCACTGGCAGCAGCCACTGGTAACAGGATTAGCAGAGCGAGGTATGTAGGCGGTGCTACAGAGT
TCTTGAAGTGGTGGCCTAACTACGGCTACACTAGAAGAACAGTATTTGGTATCTGCGCTCTGCTGAAGCC
AGTTACCTTCGGAAAAAGAGTTGGTAGCTCTTGATCCGGCAAACAAACCACCGCTGGTAGCGGTGGTTTT
TTTGTTTGCAAGCAGCAGATTACGCGCAGAAAAAAAGGATCTCAAGAAGATCCTTTGATCTTTTCTACGG
GGTCTGACGCTCAGTGGAACGAAAACTCACGTTAAGGGATTTTGGTCATGAGATTATCAAAAAGGATCTT
CACCTAGATCCTTTTAAATTAAAAATGAAGTTTTAAATCAATCTAAAGTATATATGAGTAAACTTGGTCT
GACAGTTACCAATGCTTAATCAGTGAGGCACCTATCTCAGCGATCTGTCTATTTCGTTCATCCATAGTTG
CCTGACTCCCCGTCGTGTAGATAACTACGATACGGGAGGGCTTACCATCTGGCCCCAGTGCTGCAATGAT
ACCGCGAGACCCACGCTCACCGGCTCCAGATTTATCAGCAATAAACCAGCCAGCCGGAAGGGCCGAGCGC
AGAAGTGGTCCTGCAACTTTATCCGCCTCCATCCAGTCTATTAATTGTTGCCGGGAAGCTAGAGTAAGTA
GTTCGCCAGTTAATAGTTTGCGCAACGTTGTTGCCATTGCTACAGGCATCGTGGTGTCACGCTCGTCGTT
TGGTATGGCTTCATTCAGCTCCGGTTCCCAACGATCAAGGCGAGTTACATGATCCCCCATGTTGTGCAAA
AAAGCGGTTAGCTCCTTCGGTCCTCCGATCGTTGTCAGAAGTAAGTTGGCCGCAGTGTTATCACTCATGG
TTATGGCAGCACTGCATAATTCTCTTACTGTCATGCCATCCGTAAGATGCTTTTCTGTGACTGGTGAGTA
CTCAACCAAGTCATTCTGAGAATAGTGTATGCGGCGACCGAGTTGCTCTTGCCCGGCGTCAATACGGGAT
AATACCGCGCCACATAGCAGAACTTTAAAAGTGCTCATCATTGGAAAACGTTCTTCGGGGCGAAAACTCT
CAAGGATCTTACCGCTGTTGAGATCCAGTTCGATGTAACCCACTCGTGCACCCAACTGATCTTCAGCATC
TTTTACTTTCACCAGCGTTTCTGGGTGAGCAAAAACAGGAAGGCAAAATGCCGCAAAAAAGGGAATAAGG
GCGACACGGAAATGTTGAATACTCATACTCTTCCTTTTTCAATATTATTGAAGCATTTATCAGGGTTATT
GTCTCATGAGCGGATACATATTTGAATGTATTTAGAAAAATAAACAAATAGGGGTTCCGCGCACATTTCC
CCGAAAAGTGCCACCTGACGTCTAAGAAACCATTATTATCATGACATTAACCTATAAAAATAGGCGTATC
ACGAGGCCCTTTCGTCTCGCGCGTTTCGGTGATGACGGTGAAAACCTCTGACACATGCAGCTCCCGGAGA
CGGTCACAGCTTGTCTGTAAGCGGATGCCGGGAGCAGACAAGCCCGTCAGGGCGCGTCAGCGGGTGTTGG
CGGGTGTCGGGGCTGGCTTAACTATGCGGCATCAGAGCAGATTGTACTGAGAGTGCACCATATGCGGTGT
GAAATACCGCACAGATGCGTAAGGAGAAAATACCGCATCAGGCGCCATTCGCCATTCAGGCTGCGCAACT
GTTGGGAAGGGCGATCGGTGCGGGCCTCTTCGCTATTACGCCAGCTGGCGAAAGGGGGATGTGCTGCAAG
GCGATTAAGTTGGGTAACGCCAGGGTTTTCCCAGTCACGACGTTGTAAAACGACGGCCAGTGCCAAGCTG
